Addgene plasmid #135711: psiCHECK2-miR-23a-3p
Purpose: Mammalian expression vector, Luciferase reporter to test activity of miRNA (miR-23a-3p)
Depositing lab: Florian Karreth. Depositing organization: H. Lee Moffitt Cancer Center and Research Institute.
Backbone
  Vector backbone: psiCHECK-2
  Backbone manufacturer: Promega
  Vector type: Mammalian Expression
Growth in bacteria
  Bacterial resistance: Ampicillin, 100 μg/mL
  Growth temperature: 37°C
  Growth strain: DH5alpha
  Copy number: High Copy
Gene/Insert
  Gene/Insert name: miR-23-3p reverse complement
  Species: Synthetic
  Cloning method: Restriction Enzyme; 5′ cloning site Unknown (unknown if destroyed); 3′ cloning site Unknown (unknown if destroyed)
Terms and licenses: Academic/Nonprofit Terms; Industry Terms: Not Available to Industry
How to cite: psiCHECK2-miR-23a-3p was a gift from Florian Karreth (Addgene plasmid # 135711 ; http://n2t.net/addgene:135711 ; RRID:Addgene_135711)
