[The description below was written by a language model from this plasmid's Addgene catalogue record and pLannotate feature annotations shown in this document.]
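Description:
psiCHECK2-miR-23a-3p is a mammalian dual-luciferase reporter plasmid of about 6.3 kb, built on the commercial psiCHECK-2 backbone and designed to measure the activity of the microRNA miR-23a-3p. It is maintained in E. coli through a high-copy ColE1/pUC-type origin and selected with ampicillin via the β-lactamase gene and its native promoter.

The plasmid carries two independent luciferase expression units. In the first, the SV40 enhancer/early promoter, followed by a chimeric β-globin/immunoglobulin heavy chain intron that promotes efficient transcript processing, drives a human codon-optimised Renilla luciferase (hRluc) and ends at a synthetic poly(A) signal. A T7 promoter just upstream of hRluc also permits in vitro transcription. The catalogued insert is a synthetic sequence that is the reverse complement of the miRNA, listed as miR-23-3p in the insert field. It is not annotated in the feature table and the cloning sites are recorded as unknown. In psiCHECK-2 designs such target sites normally sit in the short interval between the hRluc stop codon and the synthetic poly(A) signal, where they act as a 3′ UTR element. A perfectly complementary site of this kind lets the mature miRNA bind the Renilla transcript and repress or cleave it, lowering the Renilla signal.

The second unit places firefly luciferase (luc+) under the HSV thymidine kinase promoter with an SV40 poly(A) region. It is unaffected by the miRNA and serves as an internal control on the same plasmid. The ratio of Renilla to firefly activity in transfected cells therefore gives a normalised readout of miR-23a-3p activity, for example when the miRNA is overexpressed, inhibited or sequestered.
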