Features (pLannotate 1.2.2; 12 found; start..end, strand, type, name):
     62..419     +  promoter       SV40 promoter: SV40 enhancer and early promoter
    489..621     +  intron         chimeric intron: chimera between introns from human β-globin and immunoglobulin heavy chain genes
    666..684     +  promoter       T7 promoter: promoter for bacteriophage T7 RNA polymerase
    694..1629    +  CDS            hRluc: Renilla luciferase human codon-optimized
   1685..1733    +  polyA_signal   poly(A) signal: synthetic polyadenylation signal
   1742..2493    +  promoter       HSV TK promoter: herpes simplex virus thymidine kinase promoter
   2529..4181    +  CDS            luciferase: firefly luciferase; luc+; enhanced luc+ version of the luciferase gene AAS38485.1 42718124.0
   4225..4346    -  polyA_signal   SV40 poly(A) signal: SV40 polyadenylation signal
   4369..4437    -  CDS            large T antigen (fragment): large T antigen from SV40 (simian virus 40)
   4479..4583    +  promoter       AmpR promoter: bla
   4584..5444    +  CDS            AmpR: β-lactamase; bla; confers resistance to ampicillin, carbenicillin, and related antibiotics
   5615..6203    +  rep_origin     ori: high-copy-number ColE1/pMB1/pBR322/pUC origin of replication
>Addgene plasmid #135711 | psiCHECK2-miR-23a-3p | addgene full sequence | sequence record 322206 | Addgene NGS Result
AGATCTGCGCAGCACCATGGCCTGAAATAACCTCTGAAAGAGGAACTTGGTTAGGTACCTTCTGAGGCGG
AAAGAACCAGCTGTGGAATGTGTGTCAGTTAGGGTGTGGAAAGTCCCCAGGCTCCCCAGCAGGCAGAAGT
ATGCAAAGCATGCATCTCAATTAGTCAGCAACCAGGTGTGGAAAGTCCCCAGGCTCCCCAGCAGGCAGAA
GTATGCAAAGCATGCATCTCAATTAGTCAGCAACCATAGTCCCGCCCCTAACTCCGCCCATCCCGCCCCT
AACTCCGCCCAGTTCCGCCCATTCTCCGCCCCATGGCTGACTAATTTTTTTTATTTATGCAGAGGCCGAG
GCCGCCTCGGCCTCTGAGCTATTCCAGAAGTAGTGAGGAGGCTTTTTTGGAGGCCTAGGCTTTTGCAAAA
AGCTTGATTCTTCTGACACAACAGTCTCGAACTTAAGCTGCAGAAGTTGGTCGTGAGGCACTGGGCAGGT
AAGTATCAAGGTTACAAGACAGGTTTAAGGAGACCAATAGAAACTGGGCTTGTCGAGACAGAGAAGACTC
TTGCGTTTCTGATAGGCACCTATTGGTCTTACTGACATCCACTTTGCCTTTCTCTCCACAGGTGTCCACT
CCCAGTTCAATTACAGCTCTTAAGGCTAGAGTACTTAATACGACTCACTATAGGCTAGCCACCATGGCTT
CCAAGGTGTACGACCCCGAGCAACGCAAACGCATGATCACTGGGCCTCAGTGGTGGGCTCGCTGCAAGCA
AATGAACGTGCTGGACTCCTTCATCAACTACTATGATTCCGAGAAGCACGCCGAGAACGCCGTGATTTTT
CTGCATGGTAACGCTGCCTCCAGCTACCTGTGGAGGCACGTCGTGCCTCACATCGAGCCCGTGGCTAGAT
GCATCATCCCTGATCTGATCGGAATGGGTAAGTCCGGCAAGAGCGGGAATGGCTCATATCGCCTCCTGGA
TCACTACAAGTACCTCACCGCTTGGTTCGAGCTGCTGAACCTTCCAAAGAAAATCATCTTTGTGGGCCAC
GACTGGGGGGCTTGTCTGGCCTTTCACTACTCCTACGAGCACCAAGACAAGATCAAGGCCATCGTCCATG
CTGAGAGTGTCGTGGACGTGATCGAGTCCTGGGACGAGTGGCCTGACATCGAGGAGGATATCGCCCTGAT
CAAGAGCGAAGAGGGCGAGAAAATGGTGCTTGAGAATAACTTCTTCGTCGAGACCATGCTCCCAAGCAAG
ATCATGCGGAAACTGGAGCCTGAGGAGTTCGCTGCCTACCTGGAGCCATTCAAGGAGAAGGGCGAGGTTA
GACGGCCTACCCTCTCCTGGCCTCGCGAGATCCCTCTCGTTAAGGGAGGCAAGCCCGACGTCGTCCAGAT
TGTCCGCAACTACAACGCCTACCTTCGGGCCAGCGACGATCTGCCTAAGATGTTCATCGAGTCCGACCCT
GGGTTCTTTTCCAACGCTATTGTCGAGGGAGCTAAGAAGTTCCCTAACACCGAGTTCGTGAAGGTGAAGG
GCCTCCACTTCAGCCAGGAGGACGCTCCAGATGAAATGGGTAAGTACATCAAGAGCTTCGTGGAGCGCGT
GCTGAAGAACGAGCAGTAATTCTAGGCGATCGCTCGAGGGAAATCCCTGGCAATGTGATGCGGCCGCTGG
CCGCAATAAAATATCTTTATTTTCATTACATCTGTGTGTTGGTTTTTTGTGTGAGGATCTAAATGAGTCT
TCGGACCTCGCGGGGGCCGCTTAAGCGGTGGTTAGGGTTTGTCTGACGCGGGGGGAGGGGGAAGGAACGA
AACACTCTCATTCGGAGGCGGCTCGGGGTTTGGTCTTGGTGGCCACGGGCACGCAGAAGAGCGCCGCGAT
CCTCTTAAGCACCCCCCCGCCCTCCGTGGAGGCGGGGGTTTGGTCGGCGGGTGGTAACTGGCGGGCCGCT
GACTCGGGCGGGTCGCGCGCCCCAGAGTGTGACCTTTTCGGTCTGCTCGCAGACCCCCGGGCGGCGCCGC
CGCGGCGGCGACGGGCTCGCTGGGTCCTAGGCTCCATGGGGACCGTATACGTGGACAGGCTCTGGAGCAT
CCGCACGACTGCGGTGATATTACCGGAGACCTTCTGCGGGACGAGCCGGGTCACGCGGCTGACGCGGAGC
GTCCGTTGGGCGACAAACACCAGGACGGGGCACAGGTACACTATCTTGTCACCCGGAGGCGCGAGGGACT
GCAGGAGCTTCAGGGAGTGGCGCAGCTGCTTCATCCCCGTGGCCCGTTGCTCGCGTTTGCTGGCGGTGTC
CCCGGAAGAAATATATTTGCATGTCTTTAGTTCTATGATGACACAAACCCCGCCCAGCGTCTTGTCATTG
GCGAATTCGAACACGCAGATGCAGTCGGGGCGGCGCGGTCCCAGGTCCACTTCGCATATTAAGGTGACGC
GTGTGGCCTCGAACACCGAGCGACCCTGCAGCGACCCGCTTAAAAGCTTGGCATTCCGGTACTGTTGGTA
AAGCCACCATGGCCGATGCTAAGAACATTAAGAAGGGCCCTGCTCCCTTCTACCCTCTGGAGGATGGCAC
CGCTGGCGAGCAGCTGCACAAGGCCATGAAGAGGTATGCCCTGGTGCCTGGCACCATTGCCTTCACCGAT
GCCCACATTGAGGTGGACATCACCTATGCCGAGTACTTCGAGATGTCTGTGCGCCTGGCCGAGGCCATGA
AGAGGTACGGCCTGAACACCAACCACCGCATCGTGGTGTGCTCTGAGAACTCTCTGCAGTTCTTCATGCC
AGTGCTGGGCGCCCTGTTCATCGGAGTGGCCGTGGCCCCTGCTAACGACATTTACAACGAGCGCGAGCTG
CTGAACAGCATGGGCATTTCTCAGCCTACCGTGGTGTTCGTGTCTAAGAAGGGCCTGCAGAAGATCCTGA
ACGTGCAGAAGAAGCTGCCTATCATCCAGAAGATCATCATCATGGACTCTAAGACCGACTACCAGGGCTT
CCAGAGCATGTACACATTCGTGACATCTCATCTGCCTCCTGGCTTCAACGAGTACGACTTCGTGCCAGAG
TCTTTCGACAGGGACAAAACCATTGCCCTGATCATGAACAGCTCTGGGTCTACCGGCCTGCCTAAGGGCG
TGGCCCTGCCTCATCGCACCGCCTGTGTGCGCTTCTCTCACGCCCGCGACCCTATTTTCGGCAACCAGAT
CATCCCCGACACCGCTATTCTGAGCGTGGTGCCATTCCACCACGGCTTCGGCATGTTCACCACCCTGGGC
TACCTGATTTGCGGCTTTCGGGTGGTGCTGATGTACCGCTTCGAGGAGGAGCTGTTCCTGCGCAGCCTGC
AAGACTACAAAATTCAGTCTGCCCTGCTGGTGCCAACCCTGTTCAGCTTCTTCGCTAAGAGCACCCTGAT
CGACAAGTACGACCTGTCTAACCTGCACGAGATTGCCTCTGGCGGCGCCCCACTGTCTAAGGAGGTGGGC
GAAGCCGTGGCCAAGCGCTTTCATCTGCCAGGCATCCGCCAGGGCTACGGCCTGACCGAGACAACCAGCG
CCATTCTGATTACCCCAGAGGGCGACGACAAGCCTGGCGCCGTGGGCAAGGTGGTGCCATTCTTCGAGGC
CAAGGTGGTGGACCTGGACACCGGCAAGACCCTGGGAGTGAACCAGCGCGGCGAGCTGTGTGTGCGCGGC
CCTATGATTATGTCCGGCTACGTGAATAACCCTGAGGCCACAAACGCCCTGATCGACAAGGACGGCTGGC
TGCACTCTGGCGACATTGCCTACTGGGACGAGGACGAGCACTTCTTCATCGTGGACCGCCTGAAGTCTCT
GATCAAGTACAAGGGCTACCAGGTGGCCCCAGCCGAGCTGGAGTCTATCCTGCTGCAGCACCCTAACATT
TTCGACGCCGGAGTGGCCGGCCTGCCCGACGACGATGCCGGCGAGCTGCCTGCCGCCGTCGTCGTGCTGG
AACACGGCAAGACCATGACCGAGAAGGAGATCGTGGACTATGTGGCCAGCCAGGTGACAACCGCCAAGAA
GCTGCGCGGCGGAGTGGTGTTCGTGGACGAGGTGCCCAAGGGCCTGACCGGCAAGCTGGACGCCCGCAAG
ATCCGCGAGATCCTGATCAAGGCTAAGAAAGGCGGCAAGATCGCCGTGTAATAATTCTAGAGTCGGGGCG
GCCGGCCGCTTCGAGCAGACATGATAAGATACATTGATGAGTTTGGACAAACCACAACTAGAATGCAGTG
AAAAAAATGCTTTATTTGTGAAATTTGTGATGCTATTGCTTTATTTGTAACCATTATAAGCTGCAATAAA
CAAGTTAACAACAACAATTGCATTCATTTTATGTTTCAGGTTCAGGGGGAGGTGTGGGAGGTTTTTTAAA
GCAAGTAAAACCTCTACAAATGTGGTAAAATCGATAAGGATCCAGGTGGCACTTTTCGGGGAAATGTGCG
CGGAACCCCTATTTGTTTATTTTTCTAAATACATTCAAATATGTATCCGCTCATGAGACAATAACCCTGA
TAAATGCTTCAATAATATTGAAAAAGGAAGAGTATGAGTATTCAACATTTCCGTGTCGCCCTTATTCCCT
TTTTTGCGGCATTTTGCCTTCCTGTTTTTGCTCACCCAGAAACGCTGGTGAAAGTAAAAGATGCTGAAGA
TCAGTTGGGTGCACGAGTGGGTTACATCGAACTGGATCTCAACAGCGGTAAGATCCTTGAGAGTTTTCGC
CCCGAAGAACGTTTTCCAATGATGAGCACTTTTAAAGTTCTGCTATGTGGCGCGGTATTATCCCGTATTG
ACGCCGGGCAAGAGCAACTCGGTCGCCGCATACACTATTCTCAGAATGACTTGGTTGAGTACTCACCAGT
CACAGAAAAGCATCTTACGGATGGCATGACAGTAAGAGAATTATGCAGTGCTGCCATAACCATGAGTGAT
AACACTGCGGCCAACTTACTTCTGACAACGATCGGAGGACCGAAGGAGCTAACCGCTTTTTTGCACAACA
TGGGGGATCATGTAACTCGCCTTGATCGTTGGGAACCGGAGCTGAATGAAGCCATACCAAACGACGAGCG
TGACACCACGATGCCTGTAGCAATGGCAACAACGTTGCGCAAACTATTAACTGGCGAACTACTTACTCTA
GCTTCCCGGCAACAATTAATAGACTGGATGGAGGCGGATAAAGTTGCAGGACCACTTCTGCGCTCGGCCC
TTCCGGCTGGCTGGTTTATTGCTGATAAATCTGGAGCCGGTGAGCGTGGGTCTCGCGGTATCATTGCAGC
ACTGGGGCCAGATGGTAAGCCCTCCCGTATCGTAGTTATCTACACGACGGGGAGTCAGGCAACTATGGAT
GAACGAAATAGACAGATCGCTGAGATAGGTGCCTCACTGATTAAGCATTGGTAACTGTCAGACCAAGTTT
ACTCATATATACTTTAGATTGATTTAAAACTTCATTTTTAATTTAAAAGGATCTAGGTGAAGATCCTTTT
TGATAATCTCATGACCAAAATCCCTTAACGTGAGTTTTCGTTCCACTGAGCGTCAGACCCCGTAGAAAAG
ATCAAAGGATCTTCTTGAGATCCTTTTTTTCTGCGCGTAATCTGCTGCTTGCAAACAAAAAAACCACCGC
TACCAGCGGTGGTTTGTTTGCCGGATCAAGAGCTACCAACTCTTTTTCCGAAGGTAACTGGCTTCAGCAG
AGCGCAGATACCAAATACTGTTCTTCTAGTGTAGCCGTAGTTAGGCCACCACTTCAAGAACTCTGTAGCA
CCGCCTACATACCTCGCTCTGCTAATCCTGTTACCAGTGGCTGCTGCCAGTGGCGATAAGTCGTGTCTTA
CCGGGTTGGACTCAAGACGATAGTTACCGGATAAGGCGCAGCGGTCGGGCTGAACGGGGGGTTCGTGCAC
ACAGCCCAGCTTGGAGCGAACGACCTACACCGAACTGAGATACCTACAGCGTGAGCTATGAGAAAGCGCC
ACGCTTCCCGAAGGGAGAAAGGCGGACAGGTATCCGGTAAGCGGCAGGGTCGGAACAGGAGAGCGCACGA
GGGAGCTTCCAGGGGGAAACGCCTGGTATCTTTATAGTCCTGTCGGGTTTCGCCACCTCTGACTTGAGCG
TCGATTTTTGTGATGCTCGTCAGGGGGGCGGAGCCTATGGAAAAACGCCAGCAACGCGGCCTTTTTACGG
TTCCTGGCCTTTTGCTGGCCTTTTGCTCACATGGCTCGAC
